>Addgene plasmid #194913 | pRMC2-msfGFP | addgene full sequence | sequence record 384624 | Addgene NGS Result
GGTGATGACGGTGAAAACCTCTGACACATGCAGCTCCCGGAGACGGTCACAGCTTGTCTGTAAGCGGATG
CCGGGAGCAGACAAGCCCGTCAGGGCGCGTCAGCGGGTGTTGGCGGGTGTCGGGGCTGGCTTAACTATGC
GGCATCAGAGCAGATTGTACTGAGAGTGCACCATATGCGGTGTGAAATACCGCACAGATGCGTAAGGAGA
AAATACCGCATCAGGCGCCATTCGCCATTCAGGCTGCGCAACTGTTGGGAAGGGCGATCGGTGCGGGCCT
CTTCGCTATTACGCCAGCTGGCGAAAGGGGGATGTGCTGCAAGGCGATTAAGTTGGGTAACGCCAGGGTT
TTCCCAGTCACGACGTTGTAAAACGACGGCCAGTGAATTCTTATTTATATAATTCATCCATACCATGTGT
AATACCTGCTGCTGTAACAAATTCTAATAAAACCATATGATCACGTTTTTCATTTGGATCTTTTGATAAT
TTTGATTGTGTTGATAAATAATGATTATCTGGTAATAAAACTGGACCATCACCAATTGGTGTATTTTGTT
GATAATGATCTGCTAATTGAACTGAACCATCTTCAACATTATGACGAATTTTAAAATTTGCTTTAATACC
ATTTTTTTGTTTATCTGCTGTAATATAAACATTATGTGAATTAAAATTATATTCTAATTTATGACCTAAA
ATATTACCATCTTCTTTAAAATCAATACCTTTTAATTCAATACGATTAACTAATGTATCACCTTCAAATT
TAACTTCTGCACGTGTTTTATATGTACCATCATCTTTAAATGAAATTGTACGTTCTTGAACATAACCTTC
TGGCATTGCTGATTTAAAAAAATCATGTTGTTTCATATGATCTGGATAACGTGAAAAACATTGAACACCA
TATGTTAATGTTGTAACTAATGTTGGCCATGGAACTGGTAATTTACCTGTTGTACAAATAAATTTTAATG
TTAATTTACCATTTGTTGCATCACCTTCACCTTCACCACGAACTGAAAATTTATGACCATTAACATCACC
ATCTAATTCAACTAAAATTGGAACAACACCTGTAAATAATTCTTCACCTTTTGACATGGTACCCTCCTCA
TCAAGCTTATTTTAATTATACTCTATCAATGATAGAGTGTCAATATTTTTTTTAGTTTTTCATGAACTCG
AGGGGATCCAAATAAAAAACTAGTTTGACAAATAACTCTATCAATGATATAATGTCAACAAAAAGGAGGA
ATTAATGATGTCTAGATTAGATAAAAGTAAAGTGATTAACAGCGCATTAGAGCTGCTTAATGAGGTCGGA
ATCGAAGGTTTAACAACCCGTAAACTCGCCCAGAAGCTAGGTGTAGAGCAGCCTACATTGTATTGGCATG
TAAAAAATAAGCGGGCTTTGCTCGACGCCTTAGCCATTGAGATGTTAGATAGGCACCATACTCACTTTTG
CCCTTTAGAAGGGGAAAGCTGGCAAGATTTTTTACGTAATAACGCTAAAAGTTTTAGATGTGCTTTACTA
AGTCATCGCGATGGAGCAAAAGTACATTTAGGTACACGGCCTACAGAAAAACAGTATGAAACTCTCGAAA
ATCAATTAGCCTTTTTATGCCAACAAGGTTTTTCACTAGAGAATGCATTATATGCACTCAGCGCTGTGGG
GCATTTTACTTTAGGTTGCGTATTGGAAGATCAAGAGCATCAAGTCGCTAAAGAAGAAAGGGAAACACCT
ACTACTGATAGTATGCCGCCATTATTACGACAAGCTATCGAATTATTTGATCACCAAGGTGCAGAGCCAG
CCTTCTTATTCGGCCTTGAATTGATCATATGCGGATTAGAAAAACAACTTAAATGTGAAAGTGGGTCTTA
AAAGCAGCATAACCTTTTTCCGTGATGGTAACTTCACGGTAACCAAGATGTCGAGTTATCGATACCGTCG
ACCTGCAGGCATGCAAGCTTTTAAAAAGCAAATATGAGCCAAATAAATATATTCTAATTCTACAAACAAA
AATTTGAGCAAATTCAGTGTCGATTTTTTAAGACACTGCCCAGTTACATGCAAATTAAAATTTTCATGAT
TTTTTATAGTTCCTAACAGGGTTAAAATTTGTATAACGAAAGTATAATGTTTATATAACGTTAGTATAAT
AAAGCATTTTAACATTATACTTTTGATAATCGTTTATCGTCGTCATCACAATAACTTTTAAAATACTCGT
GCATAATTCAACAGCTGACCTCCCAATAACTACATGGTGTTATCGGGAGGTCAGCTGTTAGCACTTATAT
TTTGTTATTGTTCTTCCTCGATTTCGTCTATCATTTTGTGATTAATTTCTCTTTTTTCTTGTTCTGTTAA
GTCATAAAGTTCACTAGCTAAATACTCTTTTTGTTTCCAAATATAAAAAATTTGATAGATATATTCGGTT
GGATCAATTTCTTTTAAGTAATCTAAATCCCCATTTTTTAATTTCTTTTTAGCCTCTTTAAATAATCCTG
AATAAACTAATACCTGTTTACCTTTAAGTGATTTATAAAATGCATCAAAGACTTTTTGATTTATTAAATA
ATCACTATCTTTACCAGAATACTTAGCCATTTCATATAATTCTTTATTATTATTTTGTCTTATTTTTTGA
ACTTGAACTTGTGTTATTTCTGAAATGCCCGTTACATCACGCCATAAATCTAACCATTCTTGTTGGCTAA
TATAATATCTTTTATCTGTGAAATACGATTTATTTACTGCAATTAACACATGAAAATGAGGATTATAATC
ATCTCTTTTTTTATTATATGTAATCTCTAACTTACGAACATATCCCTTTATAACACTACCTACTTTTTTT
CTCTTTATAAGTTTTCTAAAAGAATTATTATAACGTTTTATTTCATTTTCTAATTCATCACTCATTACAT
TAGGTGTAGTCAAAGTTAAAAAGATAAACTCCTTTTTCTCTTGCTGCTTAATATATTGCATCATCAAAGA
TAAACCCAATGCATCTTTTCTAGCTTTTCTCCAAGCACAGACAGGACAAAATCGATTTTTACAAGAATTA
GCTTTATATAATTTCTGTTTTTCTAAAGTTTTATCAGCTACAAAAGACAGAAATGTATTGCAATCTTCAA
CTAAATCCATTTGATTCTCTCCAATATGACGTTTAATAAATTTCTGAAATACTTGATTTCTTTGTTTTTT
CTCAGTATACTTTTCCATGTTATAACACATAAAAACAACTTAGTTTTCACAAACTATGACAATAAAAAAA
GTTGCTTTTTCCCCTTTCTATGTATGTTTTTTACTATTCATTTAAAACGATACATTAATAGGTACGAAAA
AGCAACTTTTTTTGCGCTTAAAACCAGTCATACCAATAACTTAAGGGTAACTAGCCTCGCCGGCAATAGT
TACCCTTATTATCAAGATAAGAAAGAAAAGGATTTTTCGCTACGCTCAAATCCTTTAAAAAAACACAAAA
GACCACATTTTTTAATGTGGTCTTTTATTCTTCAACTAAAGCACCCATTAGTTCAACAAACGAAAATTGG
ATAAAGTGGGATATTTTTAAAATATATATTTATGTTACAGTAATATTGACTTTTAAAAAAGGATTGATTC
TAATGAAGAAAGCAGACAAGTAAGCCTCCTAAATTCACTTTAGATAAAAATTTAGGAGGCATATCAAATG
AACTTTAATAAAATTGATTTAGACAATTGGAAGAGAAAAGAGATATTTAATCATTATTTGAACCAACAAA
CGACTTTTAGTATAACCACAGAAATTGATATTAGTGTTTTATACCGAAACATAAAACAAGAAGGATATAA
ATTTTACCCTGCATTTATTTTCTTAGTGACAAGGGTGATAAACTCAAATACAGCTTTTAGAACTGGTTAC
AATAGCGACGGAGAGTTAGGTTATTGGGATAAGTTAGAGCCACTTTATACAATTTTTGATGGTGTATCTA
AAACATTCTCTGGTATTTGGACTCCTGTAAAGAATGACTTCAAAGAGTTTTATGATTTATACCTTTCTGA
TGTAGAGAAATATAATGGTTCGGGGAAATTGTTTCCCAAAACACCTATACCTGAAAATGCTTTTTCTCTT
TCTATTATTCCATGGACTTCATTTACTGGGTTTAACTTAAATATCAATAATAATAGTAATTACCTTCTAC
CCATTATTACAGCAGGAAAATTCATTAATAAAGGTAATTCAATATATTTACCGCTATCTTTACAGGTACA
TCATTCTGTTTGTGATGGTTATCATGCAGGATTGTTTATGAACTCTATTCAGGAATTGTCAGATAGGCCT
AATGACTGGCTTTTATAATATGAGATAATGCCGACTGTACTTTTTACAGTCGGTTTTCTAATGTCACTAA
CCTGCCCCGTTAGTTGAAGAAGGTTTTTATATTACAGCTCCAGATCCATATCCTTCTTTTTCTGAACCGA
CTTCTCCTTTTTCGCTTCTTTATTCCAATTGCTTTATTGACGTTGAGCCTCGGAACCCTTAACAATCCCA
AAACTTGTCGAATGGTCGGCTTAATAGCTCACGCTATGCCGACATTCGTCTGCAAGTTTAGTTAAGGGTT
CTTCTCAACGCACAATAAATTTTCTCGGCATAAATGCGTGGTCTAATTTTTATTTTTAATAACCTTGATA
GCAAAAAATGCCATTCCAATACAAAACCACATACCTATAATCGATAACCACATAACAGTCATAAAACCAC
TCCTTTTTAACAAACTTTATCACAAGAAATATTTAAATTTTAAATGCCTTTATTTTGAATTTTAAGGGGC
ATTTTAAAGATTTAGGGGTAAATCATATAGTTTTATGCCTAAAAACCTACAGAAGCTTGGCGTAATCATG
GTCATAGCTGTTTCCTGTGTGAAATTGTTATCCGCTCACAATTCCACACAACATACGAGCCGGAAGCATA
AAGTGTAAAGCCTGGGGTGCCTAATGAGTGAGCTAACTCACATTAATTGCGTTGCGCTCACTGTCCGCTT
TCCAGTCGGGAAACCTGTCGTGCCAGCTGCATTAATGAATCGGCCAACGCGCGGGGAGAGGCGGTTTGCG
TATTGGGCGCTCTTCCGCTTCCTCGCTCACTGACTCGCTGCGCTCGGTCGTTCGGCTGCGGCGAGCGGTA
TCAGCTCACTCAAAGGCGGTAATACGGTTATCCACAGAATCAGGGGATAACGCAGGAAAGAACATGTGAG
CAAAAGGCCAGCAAAAGGCCAGGAACCGTAAAAAGGCCGCGTTGCTGGCGTTTTTCCATAGGCTCCGCCC
CCCTGACGAGCATCACAAAAATCGACGCTCAAGTCAGAGGTGGCGAAACCCGACAGGACTATAAAGATAC
CAGGCGTTTCCCCCTGGAAGCTCCCTCGTGCGCTCTCCTGTTCCGACCCTGCCGCTTACCGGATACCTGT
CCGCCTTTCTCCCTTCGGGAAGCGTGGCGCTTTCTCATAGCTCACGCTGTAGGTATCTCAGTTCGGTGTA
GGTCGTTCGCTCCAAGCTGGGCTGTGTGCACGAACCCCCCGTTCAGCCCGACCGCTGCGCCTTATCCGGT
AACTATCGTCTTGAGTCCAACCCGGTAAGACACGACTTATCGCCACTGGCAGCAGCCACTGGTAACAGGA
TTAGCAGAGCGAGGTATGTAGGCGGTGCTACAGAGTTCTTGAAGTGGTGGCCTAACTACGGCTACACTAG
AAGAACAGTATTTGGTATCTGCGCTCTGCTGAAGCCAGTTACCTTCGGAAAAAGAGTTGGTAGCTCTTGA
TCCGGCAAACAAACCACCGCTGGTAGCGGTGGTTTTTTTGTTTGCAAGCAGCAGATTACGCGCAGAAAAA
AAGGATCTCAAGAAGATCCTTTGATCTTTTCTACGGGGTCTGACGCTCAGTGGAACGAAAACTCACGTTA
AGGGATTTTGGTCATGAGATTATCAAAAAGGATCTTCACCTAGATCCTTTTAAATTAAAAATGAAGTTTT
AAATCAATCTAAAGTATATATGAGTAAACTTGGTCTGACAGTTACCAATGCTTAATCAGTGAGGCACCTA
TCTCAGCGATCTGTCTATTTCGTTCATCCATAGTTGCCTGACTCCCCGTCGTGTAGATAACTACGATACG
GGAGGGCTTACCATCTGGCCCCAGTGCTGCAATGATACCGCGAGACCCACGCTCACCGGCTCCAGATTTA
TCAGCAATAAACCAGCCAGCCGGAAGGGCCGAGCGCAGAAGTGGTCCTGCAACTTTATCCGCCTCCATCC
AGTCTATTAATTGTTGCCGGGAAGCTAGAGTAAGTAGTTCGCCAGTTAATAGTTTGCGCAACGTTGTTGC
CATTGCTACAGGCATCGTGGTGTCACGCTCGTCGTTTGGTATGGCTTCATTCAGCTCCGGTTCCCAACGA
TCAAGGCGAGTTACATGATCCCCCATGTTGTGCAAAAAAGCGGTTAGCTCCTTCGGTCCTCCGATCGTTG
TCAGAAGTAAGTTGGCCGCAGTGTTATCACTCATGGTTATGGCAGCACTGCATAATTCTCTTACTGTCAT
GCCATCCGTAAGATGCTTTTCTGTGACTGGTGAGTACTCAACCAAGTCATTCTGAGAATAGTGTATGCGG
CGACCGAGTTGCTCTTGCCCGGCGTCAATACGGGATAATACCGCGCCACATAGCAGAACTTTAAAAGTGC
TCATCATTGGAAAACGTTCTTCGGGGCGAAAACTCTCAAGGATCTTACCGCTGTTGAGATCCAGTTCGAT
GTAACCCACTCGTGCACCCAACTGATCTTCAGCATCTTTTACTTTCACCAGCGTTTCTGGGTGAGCAAAA
ACAGGAAGGCAAAATGCCGCAAAAAAGGGAATAAGGGCGACACGGAAATGTTGAATACTCATACTCTTCC
TTTTTCAATATTATTGAAGCATTTATCAGGGTTATTGTCTCATGAGCGGATACATATTTGAATGTATTTA
GAAAAATAAACAAATAGGGGTTCCGCGCACATTTCCCCGAAAAGTGCCACCTGACGTCTAAGAAACCATT
ATTATCATGACATTAACCTATAAAAATAGGCGTATCACGAGGCCCTTTCGTCTCGCGCGTTTC
Features (pLannotate 1.2.2; 18 found; start..end, strand, type, name):
    126..225     +  misc_feature   bom (fragment): basis of mobility region from pBR322
    231..388     -  CDS            lacZα (fragment): LacZα fragment of β-galactosidase; lacZ fragment
    394..1107    -  CDS            Superfolder GFP: Superfolder GFP is a basic (constitutively fluorescent) green fluorescent protein published in 2005, derived from Aequorea victoria. It is reported to be a very rapidly-maturing weak dimer.
   1140..1158    -  protein_bind   tet operator: bacterial operator O1 for the tetR and tetA genes tetracycline repressor TetR
   1268..1891    +  CDS            TetR: tetracycline repressor TetR; tetR from transposon Tn10; TetR binds to the tetracycline operator tetO to inhibit transcription. This inhibition can be relieved by adding tetracycline or doxycycline.
   1946..1964    +  misc_feature   MCS (fragment): pBluescript multiple cloning site
   1976..2185    -  CDS            YPCD_STAAU (fragment): Protein predicted: Swiss-Prot protein existence level 4. From Staphylococcus aureus.
   2352..2368    -  CDS            MNase (fragment): micrococcal nuclease from Staphylococcus aureus
   2576..3250    -  CDS            REPX_STAAU: Protein inferred from homology: Swiss-Prot protein existence level 3. Produces a single-strand nick in a specific site of the plasmid, and this nick results in single-strand replication by rolling circle mechanism. From Staphylococcus aureus.
   3708..4355    +  CDS            cat: CAT1_STAAU - Experimental evidence at transcript level: Swiss-Prot protein existence level 2. This enzyme is an effector of chloramphenicol resistance in bacteria. From Staphylococcus aureus.
   4925..4941    -  protein_bind   lac operator: The lac repressor binds to the lac operator to inhibit transcription in E. coli. This inhibition can be relieved by adding lactose or isopropyl-β-D-thiogalactopyranoside (IPTG). lac repressor encoded by lacI
   4949..4979    -  promoter       lac promoter: promoter for the E. coli lac operon
   4994..5015    -  protein_bind   CAP binding site: CAP binding activates transcription in the presence of cAMP. E. coli catabolite activator protein
   5028..5120    -  CDS            lacI (fragment): lac repressor; lacI; The lac repressor binds to the lac operator to inhibit transcription in E. coli. This inhibition can be relieved by adding lactose or isopropyl-β-D-thiogalactopyranoside (IPTG).
   5303..5891    -  rep_origin     ori: high-copy-number ColE1/pMB1/pBR322/pUC origin of replication
   6062..6922    -  CDS            AmpR: β-lactamase; bla; confers resistance to ampicillin, carbenicillin, and related antibiotics
   6923..7027    -  promoter       AmpR promoter: bla
   7122..24      +  CDS            rop (fragment) (across the origin): Rop protein, which maintains plasmids at low copy number; rop
