[The description below was written by a language model from this plasmid's Addgene catalogue record and pLannotate feature annotations shown in this document.]
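Description:
pRMC2-msfGFP is an Escherichia coli–Staphylococcus shuttle plasmid of about 7.1 kb for tetracycline-inducible expression of monomeric superfolder GFP in staphylococci, built on the pRMC2 backbone. For propagation in E. coli it carries a high-copy ColE1/pUC-type origin and a β-lactamase gene under its own promoter, giving ampicillin selection. For maintenance in S. aureus it carries a staphylococcal rolling-circle replication protein gene (annotated as a Rep homologue that nicks the plasmid to initiate single-strand replication) together with a staphylococcal chloramphenicol acetyltransferase gene, so chloramphenicol is the selective agent in that host. Several leftover fragments from the parental cloning vectors are also annotated (lacZα, lacI, rop, bom, the lac promoter/operator region and a piece of a multiple cloning site); these appear to be backbone remnants rather than functional parts of the expression cassette.

The payload is a roughly 0.7 kb msfGFP coding sequence cloned between the KpnI and EcoRI sites of the polylinker, with a Shine-Dalgarno ribosome-binding sequence added upstream by site-directed mutagenesis. The GFP gene lies just downstream of a tet operator and is oriented divergently from a Tn10-derived tetR gene. TetR binds the operator and represses transcription until a tetracycline-class inducer releases it. The feature table does not annotate the inducible promoter itself, only the operator. The catalogue lists the insert species as S. aureus, although the annotation traces superfolder GFP to Aequorea victoria. The associated study used GFP fusions to follow Sec-routed extracellular proteins in S. aureus biofilms, so this plasmid supplies inducible, unfused msfGFP in that setting.
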