Addgene plasmid #194913: pRMC2-msfGFP
Purpose: Tetracycline inducible expression of msfGFP in Staphylococci
Depositing lab: Rikke Meyer. Depositing organization: Aarhus University. Publication: GFP fusions of Sec-routed extracellular proteins in Staphylococcus aureus reveal surface-associated coagulase in biofilms. Evans DCS, Khamas AB, Marcussen L, Rasmussen KS, Klitgaard JK, Kallipolitis BH, Nielsen J, Otzen DE, Leake MC, Meyer RL. Microb Cell. 2023 Jun 28;10(7):145-156. doi: 10.15698/mic2023.07.800. eCollection 2023 Jul 3. PubMed 37395997.
Backbone
  Vector backbone: pRMC2
  Backbone manufacturer: Tim Foster; Addgene #68940
  Backbone size w/o insert (bp): 6000
  Total vector size (bp): 7133
  Modifications to backbone: Monomeric superfolder GFP inserted into MCS via restriction enzymes. Shine Dalgarno sequence inserted via site directed mutagenesis.
  Vector type: Bacterial Expression ; Tetracycline-inducible expression vector for Staphylococcus aureus
Growth in bacteria
  Bacterial resistance: Ampicillin, 100 μg/mL
  Growth temperature: 37°C
  Growth strain: DH5alpha
  Growth instructions: Chloramphenicol should be used when transformed in S. Aureus.
  Copy number: Unknown
Gene/Insert
  Gene/Insert name: Shine Dalgarno Sequence followed by monomeric superfolder GFP
  Species: S. aureus
  Insert size (bp): 726
  Cloning method: Restriction Enzyme; 5′ cloning site KpnI (not destroyed); 3′ cloning site EcoRI (not destroyed)
  Sequencing primers: 5′ CTCTTCGCTATTACGCCAGC; 3′ TGGATCCCCTCGAGTTCATG
Terms and licenses: Academic/Nonprofit Terms; Industry Terms: Not Available to Industry
How to cite: pRMC2-msfGFP was a gift from Rikke Meyer (Addgene plasmid # 194913 ; http://n2t.net/addgene:194913 ; RRID:Addgene_194913)
